Addgene plasmid #230763: AiP2053 - pAAV-AiE2601m-minBG-SYFP2-WPRE3-BGHpA
Purpose: AiE2601m is an enhancer sequence, designed to drive AAV-mediated transgene expression in specific populations of brain cells
Depositing lab: Allen Institute for Brain Science & Bosiljka Tasic. Depositing organization: Allen Institute. Publication: A suite of enhancer AAVs and transgenic mouse lines for genetic access to cortical cell types. Ben-Simon Y, Hooper M, Narayan S, Daigle TL, Dwivedi D, Way SW, Oster A, Stafford DA, Mich JK, Taormina MJ, Martinez RA, Opitz-Araya X, Roth JR, Alexander JR, Allen S, Amster A, Arbuckle J, Ayala A, Baker PM, Bakken TE, Barcelli T, Barta S, Bendrick J, Bertagnolli D, Bielstein C, Bishwakarma P, Bowlus J, Boyer G, Brouner K, Casian B, Casper T, Chakka AB, Chakrabarty R, Chance RK, Chavan S, Clark M, Colbert K, Collman F, Daniel S, Departee M, DiValentin P, Donadio N, Dotson N, Egdorf T, Fliss T, Gabitto M, Garcia J, Gary A, Gasperini M, Gloe J, Goldy J, Gore BB, Graybuck L, Greisman N, Haeseleer F, Halterman C, Haradon Z, Hastings SD, Helback O, Ho W, Hockemeyer D, Huang C, Huff S, Hunker A, Johansen N, Jones D, Juneau Z, Kalmbach B, Kannan M, Khem S, Kussick E, Kutsal R, Larsen R, Lee C, Lee AY, Leibly M, Lenz GH, Li S, Liang E, Lusk N, Madigan Z, Malloy J, Malone J, McCue R, Melchor J, Mollenkopf T, Moosman S, Morin E, Newman D, Ng L, Ngo K, Omstead V, Otto S, Oyama A, Pena N, Pham T, Phillips E, Pom CA, Potekhina L, Ransford S, Ray PL, Rette D, Reynoldson C, Rimorin C, Rocha D, Ruiz A, Sanchez REA, Sawyer L, Sedeno-Cortes A, Sevigny JP, Shapovalova N, Shepard N, Shulga L, Sigler AR, Siverts L, Soliman S, Somasundaram S, Staats B, Stewart K, Szelenyi E, Tieu M, Trader C, Tran A, van Velthoven CTJ, Walker M, Wang Y, Weed N, Wirthlin M, Wood T, Wynalda B, Yao Z, Zhou T, Ariza J, Dee N, Reding M, Ronellenfitch K, Mufti S, Sunkin SM, Smith KA, Esposito L, Waters J, Thyagarajan B, Yao S, Lein ES, Zeng H, Levi BP, Ngai J, Ting JT, Tasic B. Cell. 2025 May 16:S0092-8674(25)00513-6. doi: 10.1016/j.cell.2025.05.002. PubMed 40403729.
Backbone
  Vector backbone: pAAV2
  Vector type: AAV
Growth in bacteria
  Bacterial resistance: Ampicillin, 100 μg/mL
  Growth temperature: 37°C
  Growth strain: NEB Stable
  Copy number: High Copy
Gene/Insert
  Gene/Insert name: SYFP2
  Species: Synthetic
  Promoter: minBG
  Cloning method: Gibson Cloning
Terms and licenses: Academic/Nonprofit Terms; Industry Terms: Not Available to Industry
How to cite: AiP2053 - pAAV-AiE2601m-minBG-SYFP2-WPRE3-BGHpA was a gift from Allen Institute for Brain Science & Bosiljka Tasic (Addgene plasmid # 230763 ; http://n2t.net/addgene:230763 ; RRID:Addgene_230763)
