[The description below was written by a language model from this plasmid's Addgene catalogue record and pLannotate feature annotations shown in this document.]
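Description:
AiP2053 - pAAV-AiE2601m-minBG-SYFP2-WPRE3-BGHpA is an AAV transfer plasmid built on a pAAV2 backbone, about 4.6 kb in total, intended for packaging a reporter genome into recombinant adeno-associated virus for delivery to brain tissue. In bacteria it is maintained as a high-copy plasmid through a ColE1/pUC-type origin and selected with ampicillin via the bla gene and its native promoter. The backbone also carries an f1 phage origin and small remnants of the pBR322 bom and rop regions. The expression cassette lies between AAV2 inverted terminal repeats, which provide the cis signals for genome replication and encapsidation. One ITR is annotated in full, whereas the other is detected only as two short fragments. This may reflect the difficulty of sequencing and annotating these hairpin repeats, but the record does not settle the question.

The payload is a compact enhancer-reporter unit. The enhancer AiE2601m sits upstream of the minimal beta-globin promoter (minBG), which has little activity on its own, so expression depends on the cell-type specificity of the enhancer. Neither the enhancer nor minBG was picked up by the automated annotation, but both presumably occupy the unannotated stretch before the coding sequence. They drive SYFP2, a rapidly maturing monomeric yellow fluorescent protein derived from Aequorea victoria. It is followed by WPRE3, a shortened woodchuck hepatitis virus posttranscriptional element (annotated as two WPRE fragments) that boosts transcript stability and expression, and then by the bovine growth hormone polyadenylation signal. The stated purpose is enhancer-driven transgene expression in specific populations of brain cells. The record does not specify which population AiE2601m targets.
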