Features (pLannotate 1.2.2; 14 found; start..end, strand, type, name):
    353..1069    +  CDS            SYFP2: SYFP2 is a basic (constitutively fluorescent) yellow fluorescent protein published in 2006, derived from Aequorea victoria. It is reported to be a very rapidly-maturing monomer with moderate acid sensitivity.
   1109..1266    +  misc_feature   WPRE (fragment): woodchuck hepatitis virus posttranscriptional regulatory element
   1272..1352    +  misc_feature   WPRE (fragment): woodchuck hepatitis virus posttranscriptional regulatory element
   1369..1480    +  polyA_signal   bGH poly(A) signal: bovine growth hormone polyadenylation signal
   1598..1738    +  repeat_region  AAV2 ITR: inverted terminal repeat of adeno-associated virus serotype 2 inverted
   1743..1794    -  misc_feature   bom (fragment): basis of mobility region from pBR322
   1813..2268    +  rep_origin     f1 ori (sequence partly withheld): f1 bacteriophage origin of replication; arrow indicates direction of (+) strand synthesis
   2269..2318    -  misc_feature   bom (fragment): basis of mobility region from pBR322
   2420..2455    -  CDS            rop (fragment): Rop protein, which maintains plasmids at low copy number; rop
   2550..2654    +  promoter       AmpR promoter: bla
   2655..3515    +  CDS            AmpR: β-lactamase; bla; confers resistance to ampicillin, carbenicillin, and related antibiotics
   3686..4274    +  rep_origin     ori: high-copy-number ColE1/pMB1/pBR322/pUC origin of replication
   4347..4374    +  repeat_region  AAV2 ITR (fragment): inverted terminal repeat of adeno-associated virus serotype 2 inverted
   4403..4430    +  repeat_region  AAV2 ITR (fragment): inverted terminal repeat of adeno-associated virus serotype 2 inverted
>Addgene plasmid #230763 | AiP2053 - pAAV-AiE2601m-minBG-SYFP2-WPRE3-BGHpA | addgene full sequence | sequence record 466343 | Addgene NGS Result
GTTGGGAAACTGACTCTCTCTCCAGATGGCTTCAGTGACTCATTGCAAAGTTACGAGTAAAGATAGCACG
GTATGTGAAACACTCGGGTACAGCACGCACTAAGTGTCACCGGTGACACCTAGGACTTTGCCTGGCAGGG
AGTGGACACTAAATATTGTTGGATGAATGAACGTGACTCTCTCTTGTCAAGCTCCTGCACTTCAAGCACT
GGAGAATGGGAGTACATATTGTTTATACAGCTACTGTGGAGCGGAGCTCGGGCTGGGCATAAAAGTCAGG
GCAGAGCCATCTATTGCTTACATTTGCTTCTGGGATCCAGATCTTTCGAAGCTAGCGCTACCGGTCGCCA
CCATGGTGAGCAAGGGCGAGGAGCTGTTCACCGGGGTGGTGCCCATCCTGGTCGAGCTGGACGGCGACGT
AAACGGCCACAAGTTCAGCGTGTCCGGCGAGGGCGAGGGCGATGCCACCTACGGCAAGCTGACCCTGAAG
CTGATCTGCACCACCGGCAAGCTGCCCGTGCCCTGGCCCACCCTCGTGACCACCCTGGGCTACGGCGTGC
AGTGCTTCGCCCGCTACCCCGACCACATGAAGCAGCACGACTTCTTCAAGTCCGCCATGCCCGAAGGCTA
CGTCCAGGAGCGCACCATCTTCTTCAAGGACGACGGCAACTACAAGACCCGCGCCGAGGTGAAGTTCGAG
GGCGACACCCTGGTGAACCGCATCGAGCTGAAGGGCATCGACTTCAAGGAGGACGGCAACATCCTGGGGC
ACAAGCTGGAGTACAACTACAACAGCCACAACGTCTATATCACCGCCGACAAGCAGAAGAACGGCATCAA
GGCCAACTTCAAGATCCGCCACAACATCGAGGACGGCGGCGTGCAGCTCGCCGACCACTACCAGCAGAAC
ACCCCCATCGGCGACGGCCCCGTGCTGCTGCCCGACAACCACTACCTGAGCTACCAGTCCAAGCTGAGCA
AAGACCCCAACGAGAAGCGCGATCACATGGTCCTGCTGGAGTTCGTGACCGCCGCCGGGATCACTCTCGG
CATGGACGAGCTGTACAAGTAAGTCGACGGCGCGCCGCGGCCGCGAATTCGATATCATAATCAACCTCTG
GATTACAAAATTTGTGAAAGATTGACTGGTATTCTTAACTATGTTGCTCCTTTTACGCTATGTGGATACG
CTGCTTTAATGCCTTTGTATCATGCTATTGCTTCCCGTATGGCTTTCATTTTCTCCTCCTTGTATAAATC
CTGGTTAGTTCTTGCCACGGCGGAACTCATCGCCGCCTGCCTTGCCCGCTGCTGGACAGGGGCTCGGCTG
TTGGGCACTGACAATTCCGTGGCTCGAGAGATCTTCGACTGTGCCTTCTAGTTGCCAGCCATCTGTTGTT
TGCCCCTCCCCCGTGCCTTCCTTGACCCTGGAAGGTGCCACTCCCACTGTCCTTTCCTAATAAAATGAGG
AAATTGCATCGCATTGTCTGAGTAGGTGTCATTCTATTCTGGGGGGTGGGGTGGGGCAGGACAGCAAGGG
GGAGGATTGGGAAGACAATAGCAGGCATGAGATCTCACGTGCGGACCGAGCGGCCGCAGGAACCCCTAGT
GATGGAGTTGGCCACTCCCTCTCTGCGCGCTCGCTCGCTCACTGAGGCCGGGCGACCAAAGGTCGCCCGA
CGCCCGGGCTTTGCCCGGGCGGCCTCAGTGAGCGAGCGAGCGCGCAGCTGCCTGCAGGGGCGCCTGATGC
GGTATTTTCTCCTTACGCATCTGTGCGGTATTTCACACCGCATA
[95 nt withheld, positions 1795-1889]
T
[46 nt withheld, positions 1891-1936]
C
[141 nt withheld, positions 1938-2078]
CCTTTGACGTTGGAGTCCACGTTCTTT
[37 nt withheld, positions 2106-2142]
ACTCTATCTCGGGCTATTCTTTTGATTTATAAGGGATTTTGCCGATTTCGGTCTATTGGTTAAAAAATGA
GCTGATTTAACAAAAATTTAACGCGAATTTTAACAAAATATTAACGTTTACAATTTTATGGTGCACTCTC
AGTACAATCTGCTCTGATGCCGCATAGTTAAGCCAGCCCCGACACCCGCCAACACCCGCTGACGCGCCCT
GACGGGCTTGTCTGCTCCCGGCATCCGCTTACAGACAAGCTGTGACCGTCTCCGGGAGCTGCATGTGTCA
GAGGTTTTCACCGTCATCACCGAAACGCGCGAGACGAAAGGGCCTCGTGATACGCCTATTTTTATAGGTT
AATGTCATGATAATAATGGTTTCTTAGACGTCAGGTGGCACTTTTCGGGGAAATGTGCGCGGAACCCCTA
TTTGTTTATTTTTCTAAATACATTCAAATATGTATCCGCTCATGAGACAATAACCCTGATAAATGCTTCA
ATAATATTGAAAAAGGAAGAGTATGAGTATTCAACATTTCCGTGTCGCCCTTATTCCCTTTTTTGCGGCA
TTTTGCCTTCCTGTTTTTGCTCACCCAGAAACGCTGGTGAAAGTAAAAGATGCTGAAGATCAGTTGGGTG
CACGAGTGGGTTACATCGAACTGGATCTCAACAGCGGTAAGATCCTTGAGAGTTTTCGCCCCGAAGAACG
TTTTCCAATGATGAGCACTTTTAAAGTTCTGCTATGTGGCGCGGTATTATCCCGTATTGACGCCGGGCAA
GAGCAACTCGGTCGCCGCATACACTATTCTCAGAATGACTTGGTTGAGTACTCACCAGTCACAGAAAAGC
ATCTTACGGATGGCATGACAGTAAGAGAATTATGCAGTGCTGCCATAACCATGAGTGATAACACTGCGGC
CAACTTACTTCTGACAACGATCGGAGGACCGAAGGAGCTAACCGCTTTTTTGCACAACATGGGGGATCAT
GTAACTCGCCTTGATCGTTGGGAACCGGAGCTGAATGAAGCCATACCAAACGACGAGCGTGACACCACGA
TGCCTGTAGCAATGGCAACAACGTTGCGCAAACTATTAACTGGCGAACTACTTACTCTAGCTTCCCGGCA
ACAATTAATAGACTGGATGGAGGCGGATAAAGTTGCAGGACCACTTCTGCGCTCGGCCCTTCCGGCTGGC
TGGTTTATTGCTGATAAATCTGGAGCCGGTGAGCGTGGGTCTCGCGGTATCATTGCAGCACTGGGGCCAG
ATGGTAAGCCCTCCCGTATCGTAGTTATCTACACGACGGGGAGTCAGGCAACTATGGATGAACGAAATAG
ACAGATCGCTGAGATAGGTGCCTCACTGATTAAGCATTGGTAACTGTCAGACCAAGTTTACTCATATATA
CTTTAGATTGATTTAAAACTTCATTTTTAATTTAAAAGGATCTAGGTGAAGATCCTTTTTGATAATCTCA
TGACCAAAATCCCTTAACGTGAGTTTTCGTTCCACTGAGCGTCAGACCCCGTAGAAAAGATCAAAGGATC
TTCTTGAGATCCTTTTTTTCTGCGCGTAATCTGCTGCTTGCAAACAAAAAAACCACCGCTACCAGCGGTG
GTTTGTTTGCCGGATCAAGAGCTACCAACTCTTTTTCCGAAGGTAACTGGCTTCAGCAGAGCGCAGATAC
CAAATACTGTTCTTCTAGTGTAGCCGTAGTTAGGCCACCACTTCAAGAACTCTGTAGCACCGCCTACATA
CCTCGCTCTGCTAATCCTGTTACCAGTGGCTGCTGCCAGTGGCGATAAGTCGTGTCTTACCGGGTTGGAC
TCAAGACGATAGTTACCGGATAAGGCGCAGCGGTCGGGCTGAACGGGGGGTTCGTGCACACAGCCCAGCT
TGGAGCGAACGACCTACACCGAACTGAGATACCTACAGCGTGAGCTATGAGAAAGCGCCACGCTTCCCGA
AGGGAGAAAGGCGGACAGGTATCCGGTAAGCGGCAGGGTCGGAACAGGAGAGCGCACGAGGGAGCTTCCA
GGGGGAAACGCCTGGTATCTTTATAGTCCTGTCGGGTTTCGCCACCTCTGACTTGAGCGTCGATTTTTGT
GATGCTCGTCAGGGGGGCGGAGCCTATGGAAAAACGCCAGCAACGCGGCCTTTTTACGGTTCCTGGCCTT
TTGCTGGCCTTTTGCTCACATGTCCTGCAGGCAGCTGCGCGCTCGCTCGCTCACTGAGGCCGCCCGGGCG
TCGGGCGACCTTTGGTCGCCCGGCCTCAGTGAGCGAGCGAGCGCGCAGAGAGGGAGTGGCCAACTCCATC
ACTAGGGGTTCCTGCGGCCGCACGCGTGCAGGGAAGGGTGGGTGGAAAAAGGGGGATGCTGACGCTGAGA
TGGGAAGGGGAGATAGGAAAACTTGGTCCGAAGGTGTCCATCCGGGTGGCCCCACCCTACCCAATCTAGT
GTTCTGGCTGGCAGAGAGTGGATGCCTAATGTGGTCAGCCCCTAAGAAAAGGCTGCA
